Addgene plasmid #85570: sgAAVS1(A)
Purpose: Expresses sgRNA targeting human AAVS1 locus
Depositing lab: Luca Grumolato. Publication: CRISPR-Barcoding for Intratumor Genetic Heterogeneity Modeling and Functional Analysis of Oncogenic Driver Mutations. Guernet A, Mungamuri SK, Cartier D, Sachidanandam R, Jayaprakash A, Adriouch S, Vezain M, Charbonnier F, Rohkin G, Coutant S, Yao S, Ainani H, Alexandre D, Tournier I, Boyer O, Aaronson SA, Anouar Y, Grumolato L. Mol Cell. 2016 Aug 4;63(3):526-38. doi: 10.1016/j.molcel.2016.06.017. Epub 2016 Jul 21. PubMed 27453044.
Backbone
  Vector backbone: pSpCas9(BB)-2A-Puro (PX459)
  Backbone manufacturer: Feng Zhang
  Total vector size (bp): 9200
  Modifications to backbone: Insertion of a sgRNA sequence targeting AAVS1
  Vector type: Mammalian Expression
  Selectable markers: Puromycin
Growth in bacteria
  Bacterial resistance: Ampicillin, 100 μg/mL
  Growth temperature: 37°C
  Growth strain: DH5alpha
  Copy number: Unknown
Gene/Insert
  Gene/Insert name: adeno-associated virus integration site 1
  gRNA/shRNA sequence: GTCCCCTCCACCCCACAGTG
  Species: H. sapiens (human)
  Entrez Gene: AAVS1 (a.k.a. AAV)
  Cloning method: Restriction Enzyme; 5′ cloning site BbsI (destroyed during cloning); 3′ cloning site BbsI (destroyed during cloning)
  Sequencing primers: 5′ GAGGGCCTATTTCCCATGATTCC
Terms and licenses: Academic/Nonprofit Terms; Industry Terms: Not Available to Industry
How to cite: sgAAVS1(A) was a gift from Luca Grumolato (Addgene plasmid # 85570 ; http://n2t.net/addgene:85570 ; RRID:Addgene_85570)
