[The description below was written by a language model from this plasmid's Addgene catalogue record.]
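Description:
sgAAVS1(A) is a mammalian expression plasmid of about 9.2 kb built on the pSpCas9(BB)-2A-Puro (PX459) backbone, an all-in-one CRISPR vector. It is propagated in E. coli under ampicillin selection, and transfected mammalian cells can be selected with puromycin. The only recorded modification to the backbone is the insertion of a 20-nucleotide guide sequence directed against the human AAVS1 locus, the adeno-associated virus integration site 1. This guide was cloned between the two BbsI sites of the backbone, both of which were destroyed in the process, as is typical for oligo-based guide cloning into this vector family.

No feature table is provided, so the regulatory elements are not itemised in the record. As the backbone name indicates, PX459-type vectors carry an sgRNA cassette into which the guide is placed upstream of the scaffold, generally driven by a U6 Pol III promoter. They also carry a separate cassette expressing Streptococcus pyogenes Cas9 linked through a 2A self-cleaving peptide to the puromycin resistance gene. A single transfection therefore supplies both nuclease and guide, and allows transient enrichment of transfected cells.

The stated purpose is to express an sgRNA targeting human AAVS1, a site widely treated as a "safe harbour" for cutting or knock-in with little expected phenotypic consequence. The associated publication concerns CRISPR-barcoding for modelling intratumour heterogeneity and analysing oncogenic driver mutations. This suggests use in genome editing at a neutral locus, but the record does not spell out the plasmid's exact role in that work. The "(A)" in the name hints at one of several AAVS1 guides, though this is not stated.
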