>Addgene plasmid #85570 | sgAAVS1(A) | depositor partial sequence | sequence record 165776 | U6-Fwd, covering sgRNA target sequence
CACCGCTGTTAGAGAGATAATTGGAATTAATTTGACTGTAAACACAAAGATATTAGTACAAAATACGTGA
CGTAGAAAGTAATAATTTCTTGGGTAGTTTGCAGTTTTAAAATTATGTTTTAAAATGGACTATCATATGC
TTACCGTAACTTGAAAGTATTTCGATTTCTTGGCTTTATATATCTTGTGGAAAGGACGAAACACCGTCCC
CTCCACCCCACAGTGGTTTTAGAGCTAGAAATAGCAAGTTAAAATAAGGCTAGTCCGTTATCAACTTGAA
AAAGTGGCACCGAGTCGGTGCTTTTTTGTTTTAGAGCTAGAAATAGCAAGTTAAAATAAGGCTAGTCCGT
TTTTAGCGCGTGCGCCAATTCTGCAGACAAATGGCTCTAGAGGTACCCGTTACATAACTTACGGTAAATG
GCCCGCCTGGCTGACCGCCCAACGACCCCCGCCCATTGACGTCAATAGTAACGCCAATAGGGACTTTCCA
TTGACGTCAATGGGTGGAGTATTTACGGTAAACTGCCCACTTGGCAGTACATCAAGTGTATCATATGCCA
AGTACGCCCCCTATTGACGTCAATGACGGTAAATGGCCCGCCTGGCATTGTGCCCAGTACATGACCTTAT
GGGACTTTCCTACTTGGCAGTACATCTACGTATTAGTCATCGCTATTACCATGGTCGAGGTGAGCCCCAC
GTTCTGCTTCACTCTCCCCATCTCCCCCCCCTCCCCACCCCCAATTTTGTAT
