>Addgene plasmid #85570 | sgAAVS1(A) | addgene partial sequence | sequence record 171524 | Addgene Partial NGS Result
GGCGGGCGGGAGTCGCTGCGCGCTGCCTTCGCCCCGTGCCCCGCTCCGCCGCCGCCTCGCGCCGCCCGCC
CCGGCTCTGACTGACCGCGTTACTCCCACAGGTGAGCGGGCGGGACGGCCCTTCTCCTCCGGGCTGTAAT
TAGCTGAGCAAGAGGTAAGGGTTTAAGGGATGGTTGGTTGGTGGGGTATTAATGTTTAATTACCTGGAGC
ACCTGCCTGAAATCACTTTTTTTCAGGTTGGACCGGTGCCACCATGGACTATAAGGACCACGACGGAGAC
TACAAGGATCATGATATTGATTACAAAGACGATGACGATAAGATGGCCCCAAAGAAGAAGCGGAAGGTCG
GTATCCACGGAGTCCCAGCAGCCGACAAGAAGTACAGCATCGGCCTGGACATCGGCACCAACTCTGTGGG
CTGGGCCGTGATCACCGACGAGTACAAGGTGCCCAGCAAGAAATTCAAGGTGCTGGGCAACACCGACCGG
CACAGCATCAAGAAGAACCTGATCGGAGCCCTGCTGTTCGACAGCGGCGAAACAGCCGAGGCCACCCGGC
TGAAGAGAACCGCCAGAAGAAGATACACCAGACGGAAGAACCGGATCTGCTATCTGCAAGAGATCTTCAG
CAACGAGATGGCCAAGGTGGACGACAGCTTCTTCCACAGACTGGAAGAGTCCTTCCTGGTGGAAGAGGAT
AAGAAGCACGAGCGGCACCCCATCTTCGGCAACATCGTGGACGAGGTGGCCTACCACGAGAAGTACCCCA
CCATCTACCACCTGAGAAAGAAACTGGTGGACAGCACCGACAAGGCCGACCTGCGGCTGATCTATCTGGC
CCTGGCCCACATGATCAAGTTCCGGGGCCACTTCCTGATCGAGGGCGACCTGAACCCCGACAACAGCGAC
GTGGACAAGCTGTTCATCCAGCTGGTGCAGACCTACAACCAGCTGTTCGAGGAAAACCCCATCAACGCCA
GCGGCGTGGACGCCAAGGCCATCCTGTCTGCCAGACTGAGCAAGAGCAGACGGCTGGAAAATCTGATCGC
CCAGCTGCCCGGCGAGAAGAAGAATGGCCTGTTCGGAAACCTGATTGCCCTGAGCCTGGGCCTGACCCCC
AACTTCAAGAGCAACTTCGACCTGGCCGAGGATGCCAAACTGCAGCTGAGCAAGGACACCTACGACGACG
ACCTGGACAACCTGCTGGCCCAGATCGGCGACCAGTACGCCGACCTGTTTCTGGCCGCCAAGAACCTGTC
CGACGCCATCCTGCTGAGCGACATCCTGAGAGTGAACACCGAGATCACCAAGGCCCCCCTGAGCGCCTCT
ATGATCAAGAGATACGACGAGCACCACCAGGACCTGACCCTGCTGAAAGCTCTCGTGCGGCAGCAGCTGC
CTGAGAAGTACAAAGAGATTTTCTTCGACCAGAGCAAGAACGGCTACGCCGGCTACATTGACGGCGGAGC
CAGCCAGGAAGAGTTCTACAAGTTCATCAAGCCCATCCTGGAAAAGATGGACGGCACCGAGGAACTGCTC
GTGAAGCTGAACAGAGAGGACCTGCTGCGGAAGCAGCGGACCTTCGACAACGGCAGCATCCCCCACCAGA
TCCACCTGGGAGAGCTGCACGCCATTCTGCGGCGGCAGGAAGATTTTTACCCATTCCTGAAGGACAACCG
GGAAAAGATCGAGAAGATCCTGACCTTCCGCATCCCCTACTACGTGGGCCCTCTGGCCAGGGGAAACAGC
AGATTCGCCTGGATGACCAGAAAGAGCGAGGAAACCATCACCCCCTGGAACTTCGAGGAAGTGGTGGACA
AGGGCGCTTCCGCCCAGAGCTTCATCGAGCGGATGACCAACTTCGATAAGAACCTGCCCAACGAGAAGGT
GCTGCCCAAGCACAGCCTGCTGTACGAGTACTTCACCGTGTATAACGAGCTGACCAAAGTGAAATACGTG
ACCGAGGGAATGAGAAAGCCCGCCTTCCTGAGCGGCGAGCAGAAAAAGGCCATCGTGGACCTGCTGTTCA
AGACCAACCGGAAAGTGACCGTGAAGCAGCTGAAAGAGGACTACTTCAAGAAAATCGAGTGCTTCGACTC
CGTGGAAATCTCCGGCGTGGAAGATCGGTTCAACGCCTCCCTGGGCACATACCACGATCTGCTGAAAATT
ATCAAGGACAAGGACTTCCTGGACAATGAGGAAAACGAGGACATTCTGGAAGATATCGTGCTGACCCTGA
CACTGTTTGAGGACAGAGAGATGATCGAGGAACGGCTGAAAACCTATGCCCACCTGTTCGACGACAAAGT
GATGAAGCAGCTGAAGCGGCGGAGATACACCGGCTGGGGCAGGCTGAGCCGGAAGCTGATCAACGGCATC
CGGGACAAGCAGTCCGGCAAGACAATCCTGGATTTCCTGAAGTCCGACGGCTTCGCCAACAGAAACTTCA
TGCAGCTGATCCACGACGACAGCCTGACCTTTAAAGAGGACATCCAGAAAGCCCAGGTGTCCGGCCAGGG
CGATAGCCTGCACGAGCACATTGCCAATCTGGCCGGCAGCCCCGCCATTAAGAAGGGCATCCTGCAGACA
GTGAAGGTGGTGGACGAGCTCGTGAAAGTGATGGGCCGGCACAAGCCCGAGAACATCGTGATCGAAATGG
CCAGAGAGAACCAGACCACCCAGAAGGGACAGAAGAACAGCCGCGAGAGAATGAAGCGGATCGAAGAGGG
CATCAAAGAGCTGGGCAGCCAGATCCTGAAAGAACACCCCGTGGAAAACACCCAGCTGCAGAACGAGAAG
CTGTACCTGTACTACCTGCAGAATGGGCGGGATATGTACGTGGACCAGGAACTGGACATCAACCGGCTGT
CCGACTACGATGTGGACCATATCGTGCCTCAGAGCTTTCTGAAGGACGACTCCATCGACAACAAGGTGCT
GACCAGAAGCGACAAGAACCGGGGCAAGAGCGACAACGTGCCCTCCGAAGAGGTCGTGAAGAAGATGAAG
AACTACTGGCGGCAGCTGCTGAACGCCAAGCTGATTACCCAGAGAAAGTTCGACAATCTGACCAAGGCCG
AGAGAGGCGGCCTGAGCGAACTGGATAAGGCCGGCTTCATCAAGAGACAGCTGGTGGAAACCCGGCAGAT
CACAAAGCACGTGGCACAGATCCTGGACTCCCGGATGAACACTAAGTACGACGAGAATGACAAGCTGATC
CGGGAAGTGAAAGTGATCACCCTGAAGTCCAAGCTGGTGTCCGATTTCCGGAAGGATTTCCAGTTTTACA
AAGTGCGCGAGATCAACAACTACCACCACGCCCACGACGCCTACCTGAACGCCGTCGTGGGAACCGCCCT
GATCAAAAAGTACCCTAAGCTGGAAAGCGAGTTCGTGTACGGCGACTACAAGGTGTACGACGTGCGGAAG
ATGATCGCCAAGAGCGAGCAGGAAATCGGCAAGGCTACCGCCAAGTACTTCTTCTACAGCAACATCATGA
ACTTTTTCAAGACCGAGATTACCCTGGCCAACGGCGAGATCCGGAAGCGGCCTCTGATCGAGACAAACGG
CGAAACCGGGGAGATCGTGTGGGATAAGGGCCGGGATTTTGCCACCGTGCGGAAAGTGCTGAGCATGCCC
CAAGTGAATATCGTGAAAAAGACCGAGGTGCAGACAGGCGGCTTCAGCAAAGAGTCTATCCTGCCCAAGA
GGAACAGCGATAAGCTGATCGCCAGAAAGAAGGACTGGGACCCTAAGAAGTACGGCGGCTTCGACAGCCC
CACCGTGGCCTATTCTGTGCTGGTGGTGGCCAAAGTGGAAAAGGGCAAGTCCAAGAAACTGAAGAGTGTG
AAAGAGCTGCTGGGGATCACCATCATGGAAAGAAGCAGCTTCGAGAAGAATCCCATCGACTTTCTGGAAG
CCAAGGGCTACAAAGAAGTGAAAAAGGACCTGATCATCAAGCTGCCTAAGTACTCCCTGTTCGAGCTGGA
AAACGGCCGGAAGAGAATGCTGGCCTCTGCCGGCGAACTGCAGAAGGGAAACGAACTGGCCCTGCCCTCC
AAATATGTGAACTTCCTGTACCTGGCCAGCCACTATGAGAAGCTGAAGGGCTCCCCCGAGGATAATGAGC
AGAAACAGCTGTTTGTGGAACAGCACAAGCACTACCTGGACGAGATCATCGAGCAGATCAGCGAGTTCTC
CAAGAGAGTGATCCTGGCCGACGCTAATCTGGACAAAGTGCTGTCCGCCTACAACAAGCACCGGGATAAG
CCCATCAGAGAGCAGGCCGAGAATATCATCCACCTGTTTACCCTGACCAATCTGGGAGCCCCTGCCGCCT
TCAAGTACTTTGACACCACCATCGACCGGAAGAGGTACACCAGCACCAAAGAGGTGCTGGACGCCACCCT
GATCCACCAGAGCATCACCGGCCTGTACGAGACACGGATCGACCTGTCTCAGCTGGGAGGCGACAAAAGG
CCGGCGGCCACGAAAAAGGCCGGCCAGGCAAAAAAGAAAAAGGAATTCGGCAGTGGAGAGGGCAGAGGAA
GTCTGCTAACATGCGGTGACGTCGAGGAGAATCCTGGCCCAATGACCGAGTACAAGCCCACGGTGCGCCT
CGCCACCCGCGACGACGTCCCCAGGGCCGTACGCACCCTCGCCGCCGCGTTCGCCGACTACCCCGCCACG
CGCCACACCGTCGATCCGGACCGCCACATCGAGCGGGTCACCGAGCTGCAAGAACTCTTCCTCACGCGCG
TCGGGCTCGACATCGGCAAGGTGTGGGTCGCGGACGACGGCGCCGCGGTGGCGGTCTGGACCACGCCGGA
GAGCGTCGAAGCGGGGGCGGTGTTCGCCGAGATCGGCCCGCGCATGGCCGAGTTGAGCGGTTCCCGGCTG
GCCGCGCAGCAACAGATGGAAGGCCTCCTGGCGCCGCACCGGCCCAAGGAGCCCGCGTGGTTCCTGGCCA
CCGTCGGCGTCTCGCCCGACCACCAGGGCAAGGGTCTGGGCAGCGCCGTCGTGCTCCCCGGAGTGGAGGC
GGCCGAGCGCGCCGGGGTGCCCGCCTTCCTGGAGACCTCCGCGCCCCACAACCTCCCCTTCTACGAGCGG
CTCGGCTTCACCGTCACCGCCGACGTCGAGGTGCCCGAAGGACCGCGCACCTGGTGCATGACCCGCAAGC
CCGGTGCCTGAGAATTCTAACTAGAGCTCGCTGATCAGCCTCGACTGTGCCTTCTAGTTGCCAGCCATCT
GTTGTTTGCCCCTCCCCCGTGCCTTCCTTGACCCTGGAAGGTGCCACTCCCACTGTCCTTTCCTAATAAA
ATGAGGAAATTGCATCGCATTGTCTGAGTAGGTGTCATTCTATTCTGGGGGGTGGGGTGGGGCAGGACAG
CAAGGGGGAGGATTGGGAAGAGAATAGCAGGCATGCTGGGGAGCGGCCGCAGGAACCCCTAGTGATGGAG
TTGGCCACTCCCTCTCTGCGCGCTCGCTCGCTCACTGAGGCCGGGCGACCAAAGGTCGCCCGACGCCCGG
GCTTTGCCCGGGCGGCCTCAGTGAGCGAGCGAGCGCGCAGCTGCCTGCAGGGGCGCCTGATGCGGTATTT
TCTCCTTACGCATCTGTGCGGTATTTCACACCGCATA
[95 nt withheld, positions 5638-5732]
T
[46 nt withheld, positions 5734-5779]
C
[141 nt withheld, positions 5781-5921]
CCTTTGACGTTGGAGTCCACGTTCTTT
[37 nt withheld, positions 5949-5985]
ACTCTATCTCGGGCTATTCTTTTGATTTATAAGGGATTTTGCCGATTTCGGTCTATTGGTTAAAAAATGA
GCTGATTTAACAAAAATTTAACGCGAATTTTAACAAAATATTAACGTTTACAATTTTATGGTGCACTCTC
AGTACAATCTGCTCTGATGCCGCATAGTTAAGCCAGCCCCGACACCCGCCAACACCCGCTGACGCGCCCT
GACGGGCTTGTCTGCTCCCGGCATCCGCTTACAGACAAGCTGTGACCGTCTCCGGGAGCTGCATGTGTCA
GAGGTTTTCACCGTCATCACCGAAACGCGCGAGACGAAAGGGCCTCGTGATACGCCTATTTTTATAGGTT
AATGTCATGATAATAATGGTTTCTTAGACGTCAGGTGGCACTTTTCGGGGAAATGTGCGCGGAACCCCTA
TTTGTTTATTTTTCTAAATACATTCAAATATGTATCCGCTCATGAGACAATAACCCTGATAAATGCTTCA
ATAATATTGAAAAAGGAAGAGTATGAGTATTCAACATTTCCGTGTCGCCCTTATTCCCTTTTTTGCGGCA
TTTTGCCTTCCTGTTTTTGCTCACCCAGAAACGCTGGTGAAAGTAAAAGATGCTGAAGATCAGTTGGGTG
CACGAGTGGGTTACATCGAACTGGATCTCAACAGCGGTAAGATCCTTGAGAGTTTTCGCCCCGAAGAACG
TTTTCCAATGATGAGCACTTTTAAAGTTCTGCTATGTGGCGCGGTATTATCCCGTATTGACGCCGGGCAA
GAGCAACTCGGTCGCCGCATACACTATTCTCAGAATGACTTGGTTGAGTACTCACCAGTCACAGAAAAGC
ATCTTACGGATGGCATGACAGTAAGAGAATTATGCAGTGCTGCCATAACCATGAGTGATAACACTGCGGC
CAACTTACTTCTGACAACGATCGGAGGACCGAAGGAGCTAACCGCTTTTTTGCACAACATGGGGGATCAT
GTAACTCGCCTTGATCGTTGGGAACCGGAGCTGAATGAAGCCATACCAAACGACGAGCGTGACACCACGA
TGCCTGTAGCAATGGCAACAACGTTGCGCAAACTATTAACTGGCGAACTACTTACTCTAGCTTCCCGGCA
ACAATTAATAGACTGGATGGAGGCGGATAAAGTTGCAGGACCACTTCTGCGCTCGGCCCTTCCGGCTGGC
TGGTTTATTGCTGATAAATCTGGAGCCGGTGAGCGTGGAAGCCGCGGTATCATTGCAGCACTGGGGCCAG
ATGGTAAGCCCTCCCGTATCGTAGTTATCTACACGACGGGGAGTCAGGCAACTATGGATGAACGAAATAG
ACAGATCGCTGAGATAGGTGCCTCACTGATTAAGCATTGGTAACTGTCAGACCAAGTTTACTCATATATA
CTTTAGATTGATTTAAAACTTCATTTTTAATTTAAAAGGATCTAGGTGAAGATCCTTTTTGATAATCTCA
TGACCAAAATCCCTTAACGTGAGTTTTCGTTCCACTGAGCGTCAGACCCCGTAGAAAAGATCAAAGGATC
TTCTTGAGATCCTTTTTTTCTGCGCGTAATCTGCTGCTTGCAAACAAAAAAACCACCGCTACCAGCGGTG
GTTTGTTTGCCGGATCAAGAGCTACCAACTCTTTTTCCGAAGGTAACTGGCTTCAGCAGAGCGCAGATAC
CAAATACTGTTCTTCTAGTGTAGCCGTAGTTAGGCCACCACTTCAAGAACTCTGTAGCACCGCCTACATA
CCTCGCTCTGCTAATCCTGTTACCAGTGGCTGCTGCCAGTGGCGATAAGTCGTGTCTTACCGGGTTGGAC
TCAAGACGATAGTTACCGGATAAGGCGCAGCGGTCGGGCTGAACGGGGGGTTCGTGCACACAGCCCAGCT
TGGAGCGAACGACCTACACCGAACTGAGATACCTACAGCGTGAGCTATGAGAAAGCGCCACGCTTCCCGA
AGGGAGAAAGGCGGACAGGTATCCGGTAAGCGGCAGGGTCGGAACAGGAGAGCGCACGAGGGAGCTTCCA
GGGGGAAACGCCTGGTATCTTTATAGTCCTGTCGGGTTTCGCCACCTCTGACTTGAGCGTCGATTTTTGT
GATGCTCGTCAGGGGGGCGGAGCCTATGGAAAAACGCCAGCAACGCGGCCTTTTTACGGTTCCTGGCCTT
TTGCTGGCCTTTTGCTCACATGTGAGGGCCTATTTCCCATGATTCCTTCATATTTGCATATACGATACAA
GGCTGTTAGAGAGATAATTGGAATTAATTTGACTGTAAACACAAAGATATTAGTACAAAATACGTGACGT
AGAAAGTAATAATTTCTTGGGTAGTTTGCAGTTTTAAAATTATGTTTTAAAATGGACTATCATATGCTTA
CCGTAACTTGAAAGTATTTCGATTTCTTGGCTTTATATATCTTGTGGAAAGGACGAAACACCGTCCCCTC
CACCCCACAGTGGTTTTAGAGCTAGAAATAGCAAGTTAAAATAAGGCTAGTCCGTTATCAACTTGAAAAA
GTGGCACCGAGTCGGTGCTTTTTTGTTTTAGAGCTAGAAATAGCAAGTTAAAATAAGGCTAGTCCGTTTT
TAGCGCGTGCGCCAATTCTGCAGACAAATGGCTCTAGAGGTACCCGTTACATAACTTACGGTAAATGGCC
CGCCTGGCTGACCGCCCAACGACCCCCGCCCATTGACGTCAATAGTAACGCCAATAGGGACTTTCCATTG
ACGTCAATGGGTGGAGTATTTACGGTAAACTGCCCACTTGGCAGTACATCAAGTGTATCATATGCCAAGT
ACGCCCCCTATTGACGTCAATGACGGTAAATGGCCCGCCTGGCATTGTGCCCAGTACATGACCTTATGGG
ACTTTCCTACTTGGCAGTACATCTACGTATTAGTCATCGCTATTACCATGGTCGAGGTGAGCCCCACGTT
CTGCTTCACTCTCCCCATCTCCCCCCCCTCCCCACCCCCAATTTTGTATTTATTTATTTTTTAATTATTT
TGTGC
